>Addgene plasmid #39458 | pPac-PL-mCD8-E2A-Gal4 | addgene partial sequence | sequence record 52579 | AC5 5'-ACACAAAGCCGCTCCATCAG-3'
GGCCAGCCCCCTGACCCGCTTCCTGAGCCTGAACCTGCTGCTGCTGGGCGAGAGCATCATCCTGGGCAGC
GGCGAGGCCAAGCCCCAGGCCCCCGAGCTGCGCATCTTCCCCAAGAAGATGGATGCCGAGCTGGGCCAGA
AGGTGGATCTGGTGTGCGAGGTGCTGGGCAGCGTGAGCCAGGGCTGCAGCTGGCTGTTCCAGAACAGCAG
CAGCAAGCTGCCCCAGCCCACCTTCGTGGTGTACATGGCCAGCAGCCACAACAAGATCACCTGGGATGAG
AAGCTGAACAGCAGCAAGCTGTTCAGCGCCATGCGCGATACCAACAACAAGTACGTGCTGACCCTGAACA
AGTTCAGCAAGGAGAACGAGGGCTACTACTTCTGCAGCGTGATCAGCAACAGCGTGATGTACTTCAGCAG
CGTGGTGCCCGTGCTGCAGAAGGTGAACAGCACCACCACCAAGCCCGTGCTGCGCACCCCCAGCCCCGTG
CACCCCACCGGCACCAGCCAGCCCCAGCGCCCCGAGGATTGCCGCCCCCGCGGCAGCGTGAAGGGCACCG
GCCTGGATTTCGCCTGCGATATCTACATCTGGGCACCCCTGGCCGGCATCTGCGTGGCCCTGCTGCTGAG
CCTGATCATCACCCTGATCTGCTACCACAGCCGCGGCAGCGGTACCCAGTGCACCAACTACGCCCTGCTG
AAGCTGGCCGGCGATGTGGAGAGCAACCCCGGGCCCATGAAGCTACTGTCTTCTATCGAACAAGCATGCG
ATATTTGCCGACTTAAAAAGCTCAAGTGCTCCAAAGAAAAACCGAAGTGCGCCAAGTGTCTGAAGAACAA
CTGGGAGTGTCGCTACTCTCCCAAAACCAAAAGGTCTCCGCTGACTAGGGCACATCTGACAGAAGTGGAA
TC
