[The description below was written by a language model from this plasmid's Addgene catalogue record.]
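Description:
pPac-PL-mCD8-E2A-Gal4 is an expression plasmid built on the pPac-PL backbone, a vector in which an actin promoter drives constitutive expression of a cloned open reading frame. The publication context is Drosophila, though the record does not explicitly list the host species or vector type. The complete plasmid is about 9.8 kb, of which roughly 6.4 kb is backbone. It is maintained in E. coli as a high-copy plasmid under ampicillin selection. The record includes no feature table, so the origin of replication, polyadenylation signal and other backbone elements are not documented here.

The insert is a bicistronic-style fusion, mCD8-E2A-Gal4, placed downstream of the actin promoter. mCD8 is generally the mouse CD8 membrane glycoprotein, often used as a membrane-targeted marker. E2A is a 2A "self-cleaving" peptide derived from equine rhinitis A virus. Gal4 is the yeast transcriptional activator that drives UAS-linked reporters or effectors. Because the three parts are joined in a single reading frame, ribosomal skipping at the 2A sequence should yield two separate proteins from one transcript: an upstream mCD8 carrying the 2A remnant, and free Gal4 able to enter the nucleus and activate UAS targets. The insert was introduced by restriction cloning, with the 5′ site destroyed and a NotI site retained at the 3′ end.

The associated work concerns in-frame 2A-Gal4 fusions as a way to direct transgene expression in Drosophila. This construct therefore most plausibly serves to test how efficiently the E2A variant releases functional Gal4 from an upstream protein, although the record does not spell out the specific assay.
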