Addgene plasmid #39458: pPac-PL-mCD8-E2A-Gal4
Depositing lab: Benjamin White. Depositing organization: National Institute of Mental Health (NIMH). Publication: A novel approach for directing transgene expression in Drosophila: T2A-Gal4 in-frame fusion. Diao F, White BH. Genetics. 2012 Mar;190(3):1139-44. Epub 2011 Dec 29. 10.1534/genetics.111.136291 PubMed 22209908.
Backbone
  Vector backbone: pPac-PL
  Backbone size w/o insert (bp): 6392
  Total vector size (bp): 9780
Growth in bacteria
  Bacterial resistance: Ampicillin, 100 μg/mL
  Growth temperature: 37°C
  Growth strain: DH5alpha
  Copy number: High Copy
Gene/Insert
  Gene/Insert name: mCD8-E2A-Gal4
  Promoter: actin
  Cloning method: Restriction Enzyme; 5′ cloning site none (destroyed during cloning); 3′ cloning site NotI (not destroyed)
  Sequencing primers: 5′ AGTCGTCTAATCCAGAGACC; 3′ GATCTTGATCTTCATGGTCG
Terms and licenses: Academic/Nonprofit Terms; Industry Terms: Not Available to Industry
How to cite: pPac-PL-mCD8-E2A-Gal4 was a gift from Benjamin White (Addgene plasmid # 39458 ; http://n2t.net/addgene:39458 ; RRID:Addgene_39458)
